>Addgene plasmid #188075 | pCAG-OSF-ATG13 (2-197) | addgene full sequence | sequence record 369650 | Addgene NGS Result
GTCGACATTGATTATTGACTAGTTATTAATAGTAATCAATTACGGGGTCATTAGTTCATAGCCCATATAT
GGAGTTCCGCGTTACATAACTTACGGTAAATGGCCCGCCTGGCTGACCGCCCAACGACCCCCGCCCATTG
ACGTCAATAATGACGTATGTTCCCATAGTAACGCCAATAGGGACTTTCCATTGACGTCAATGGGTGGAGT
ATTTACGGTAAACTGCCCACTTGGCAGTACATCAAGTGTATCATATGCCAAGTACGCCCCCTATTGACGT
CAATGACGGTAAATGGCCCGCCTGGCATTATGCCCAGTACATGACCTTATGGGACTTTCCTACTTGGCAG
TACATCTACGTATTAGTCATCGCTATTACCATGGTCGAGGTGAGCCCCACGTTCTGCTTCACTCTCCCCA
TCTCCCCCCCCTCCCCACCCCCAATTTTGTATTTATTTATTTTTTAATTATTTTGTGCAGCGATGGGGGC
GGGGGGGGGGGGGGGGCGCGCCRGGGGGGGGGGGGGGGGGSGRGGGGSGGGGSGGGGSGAGGCGGAGAGG
TGCGGCGGCAGCCAATCAGAGCGGCGCGCTCCGAAAGTTTCCTTTTATGGCGAGGCGGCGGCGGCGGCGG
CCCTATAAAAAGCGAAGCGCGCGGCGGGCGGGAGTCGCTGCGCGCTGCCTTCGCCCCGTGCCCCGCTCCG
CCGCCGCCTCGCGCCGCCCGCCCCGGCTCTGACTGACCGCGTTACTCCCACAGGTGAGCGGGCGGGACGG
CCCTTCTCCTCCGGGCTGTAATTAGCGCTTGGTTTAATGACGGCTTGTTTCTTTTCTGTGGCTGCGTGAA
AGCCTTGAGGGGCTCCGGGAGGGCCCTTTGTGCGGGGGGAGCGGCTCGGGGGGTGCGTGCGTGTGTGTGT
GCGTGGGGAGCGCCGCGTGCGGCTCCGCGCTGCCCGGCGGCTGTGAGCGCTGCGGGCGCGGCGCGGGGCT
TTGTGCGCTCCGCAGTGTGCGCGAGGGGAGCGCGGCCGGGGGCGGTGCCCCGCGGTGCGGGGGGGGCTGC
GAGGGGAACAAAGGCTGCGTGCGGGGTGTGTGCGTGGGGGGGTGAGCAGGGGGTGTGGGCGCGTCGGTCG
GGCTGCAACCCCCCCTGCACCCCCCTCCCCGAGTTGCTGAGCACGGCCCGGCTTCGGGTGCGGGGCTCCG
TACGGGGCGTGGCGCGGGGCTCGCCGTGCCGGGCGGGGGGTGGCGGCAGGTGGGGGTGCCGGGCGGGGCG
GGGCCGCCTCGGGCCGGGGAGGGCTCGGGGGAGGGGCGCGGCGGCCCCCGGAGCGCCGGCGGCTGTCGAG
GCGCGGCGAGCCGCAGCCATTGCCTTTTATGGTAATCGTGCGAGAGGGCGCAGGGACTTCCTTTGTCCCA
AATCTGTGCGGAGCCGAAATCTGGGAGGCGCCGCCGCACCCCCTCTAGCGGGCGCGGGGCGAAGCGGTGC
GGCGCCGGCAGGAAGGAAATGGGCGGGGAGGGCCTTCGTGCGTCGCCGCGCCGCCGTCCCCTTCTCCCTC
TCCAGCCTCGGGGCTGTCCGCGGGGGGACGGCTGCCTTCGGGGGGGACGGGGCAGGGCGGGGTTCGGCTT
CTGGCGTGTGACCGGCGGCTCTAGAGCCTCTGCTAACCATGTTCATGCCTTCTTCTTTTTCCTACAGCTC
CTGGGCAACGTGCTGGTTATTGTGCTGTCTCATCATTTTGGCAAAGAATTCCTCGATCGACGGTATCGAT
GCCACCATGGCTAGCTGGAGCCACCCGCAGTTCGAGAAAGGTGGAGGTGCCCGAGGTGGATCGGGAGGTG
GATCGTGGAGCCACCCGCAGTTCGAAAAAGGATTCGATTACAAGGATGACGATGACAAGGGTACCGAGAC
CGACCTCAACAGCCAGGACCGTAAAGACCTCGACAAGTTCATTAAGTTTTTCGCCCTCAAGACCGTGCAG
GTGATCGTGCAGGCCCGGCTGGGAGAGAAAATCTGCACACGCAGCTCCTCTTCACCCACCGGTTCTGACT
GGTTCAACCTGGCTATTAAGGATATCCCTGAAGTGACTCACGAAGCAAAGAAAGCACTCGCTGGACAGCT
GCCAGCAGTGGGTCGTTCAATGTGTGTCGAGATCTCCCTGAAGACATCTGAAGGAGACTCAATGGAGCTC
GAAATTTGGTGCCTGGAGATGAACGAAAAGTGTGATAAAGAGATCAAAGTGAGCTACACCGTCTATAATC
GTCTGTCCCTGCTCCTGAAATCTCTCCTGGCCATCACTCGGGTGACACCTGCTTACCGCCTCAGTAGGAA
GCAGGGTCATGAATATGTGATTCTGTACAGGATCTATTTCGGCGAGGTCCAGCTCTCCGGACTGGGTGAA
GGCTTTCAGACTGTGCGTGTCGGAACCGTGGGAACTCCAGTCGGCACAATTACCCTCTCTTGCGCATACC
GTATCAATCTGGCCTTCATGTCATAACTCGAGGAATTCACTCCTCAGGTGCAGGCTGCCTATCAGAAGGT
GGTGGCTGGTGTGGCCAATGCCCTGGCTCACAAATACCACTGAGATCTTTTTCCCTCTGCCAAAAATTAT
GGGGACATCATGAAGCCCCTTGAGCATCTGACTTCTGGCTAATAAAGGAAATTTATTTTCATTGCAATAG
TGTGTTGGAATTTTTTGTGTCTCTCACTCGGAAGGACATATGGGAGGGCAAATCATTTAAAACATCAGAA
TGAGTATTTGGTTTAGAGTTTGGCAACATATGCCCATATGCTGGCTGCCATGAACAAAGGTTGGCTATAA
AGAGGTCATCAGTATATGAAACAGCCCCCTGCTGTCCATTCCTTATTCCATAGAAAAGCCTTGACTTGAG
GTTAGATTTTTTTTATATTTTGTTTTGTGTTATTTTTTTCTTTAACATCCCTAAAATTTTCCTTACATGT
TTTACTAGCCAGATTTTTCCTCCTCTCCTGACTACTCCCAGTCATAGCTGTCCCTCTTCTCTTATGGAGA
TCCCTCGACCTGCAGCCCAAGCTTGGCGTAATCATGGTCATAGCTGTTTCCTGTGTGAAATTGTTATCCG
CTCACAATTCCACACAACATACGAGCCGGAAGCATAAAGTGTAAAGCCTGGGGTGCCTAATGAGTGAGCT
AACTCACATTAATTGCGTTGCGCTCACTGCCCGCTTTCCAGTCGGGAAACCTGTCGTGCCAGCGGATCCG
CATCTCAATTAGTCAGCAACCATAGTCCCGCCCCTAACTCCGCCCATCCCGCCCCTAACTCCGCCCAGTT
CCGCCCATTCTCCGCCCCATGGCTGACTAATTTTTTTTATTTATGCAGAGGCCGAGGCCGCCTCGGCCTC
TGAGCTATTCCAGAAGTAGTGAGGAGGCTTTTTTGGAGGCCTAGGCTTTTGCAAAAAGCTAACTTGTTTA
TTGCAGCTTATAATGGTTACAAATAAAGCAATAGCATCACAAATTTCACAAATAAAGCATTTTTTTCACT
GCATTCTAGTTGTGGTTTGTCCAAACTCATCAATGTATCTTATCATGTCTGGATCCGCTGCATTAATGAA
TCGGCCAACGCGCGGGGAGAGGCGGTTTGCGTATTGGGCGCTCTTCCGCTTCCTCGCTCACTGACTCGCT
GCGCTCGGTCGTTCGGCTGCGGCGAGCGGTATCAGCTCACTCAAAGGCGGTAATACGGTTATCCACAGAA
TCAGGGGATAACGCAGGAAAGAACATGTGAGCAAAAGGCCAGCAAAAGGCCAGGAACCGTAAAAAGGCCG
CGTTGCTGGCGTTTTTCCATAGGCTCCGCCCCCCTGACGAGCATCACAAAAATCGACGCTCAAGTCAGAG
GTGGCGAAACCCGACAGGACTATAAAGATACCAGGCGTTTCCCCCTGGAAGCTCCCTCGTGCGCTCTCCT
GTTCCGACCCTGCCGCTTACCGGATACCTGTCCGCCTTTCTCCCTTCGGGAAGCGTGGCGCTTTCTCATA
GCTCACGCTGTAGGTATCTCAGTTCGGTGTAGGTCGTTCGCTCCAAGCTGGGCTGTGTGCACGAACCCCC
CGTTCAGCCCGACCGCTGCGCCTTATCCGGTAACTATCGTCTTGAGTCCAACCCGGTAAGACACGACTTA
TCGCCACTGGCAGCAGCCACTGGTAACAGGATTAGCAGAGCGAGGTATGTAGGCGGTGCTACAGAGTTCT
TGAAGTGGTGGCCTAACTACGGCTACACTAGAAGAACAGTATTTGGTATCTGCGCTCTGCTGAAGCCAGT
TACCTTCGGAAAAAGAGTTGGTAGCTCTTGATCCGGCAAACAAACCACCGCTGGTAGCGGTGGTTTTTTT
GTTTGCAAGCAGCAGATTACGCGCAGAAAAAAAGGATCTCAAGAAGATCCTTTGATCTTTTCTACGGGGT
CTGACGCTCAGTGGAACGAAAACTCACGTTAAGGGATTTTGGTCATGAGATTATCAAAAAGGATCTTCAC
CTAGATCCTTTTAAATTAAAAATGAAGTTTTAAATCAATCTAAAGTATATATGAGTAAACTTGGTCTGAC
AGTTACCAATGCTTAATCAGTGAGGCACCTATCTCAGCGATCTGTCTATTTCGTTCATCCATAGTTGCCT
GACTCCCCGTCGTGTAGATAACTACGATACGGGAGGGCTTACCATCTGGCCCCAGTGCTGCAATGATACC
GCGAGACCCACGCTCACCGGCTCCAGATTTATCAGCAATAAACCAGCCAGCCGGAAGGGCCGAGCGCAGA
AGTGGTCCTGCAACTTTATCCGCCTCCATCCAGTCTATTAATTGTTGCCGGGAAGCTAGAGTAAGTAGTT
CGCCAGTTAATAGTTTGCGCAACGTTGTTGCCATTGCTACAGGCATCGTGGTGTCACGCTCGTCGTTTGG
TATGGCTTCATTCAGCTCCGGTTCCCAACGATCAAGGCGAGTTACATGATCCCCCATGTTGTGCAAAAAA
GCGGTTAGCTCCTTCGGTCCTCCGATCGTTGTCAGAAGTAAGTTGGCCGCAGTGTTATCACTCATGGTTA
TGGCAGCACTGCATAATTCTCTTACTGTCATGCCATCCGTAAGATGCTTTTCTGTGACTGGTGAGTACTC
AACCAAGTCATTCTGAGAATAGTGTATGCGGCGACCGAGTTGCTCTTGCCCGGCGTCAATACGGGATAAT
ACCGCGCCACATAGCAGAACTTTAAAAGTGCTCATCATTGGAAAACGTTCTTCGGGGCGAAAACTCTCAA
GGATCTTACCGCTGTTGAGATCCAGTTCGATGTAACCCACTCGTGCACCCAACTGATCTTCAGCATCTTT
TACTTTCACCAGCGTTTCTGGGTGAGCAAAAACAGGAAGGCAAAATGCCGCAAAAAAGGGAATAAGGGCG
ACACGGAAATGTTGAATACTCATACTCTTCCTTTTTCAATATTATTGAAGCATTTATCAGGGTTATTGTC
TCATGAGCGGATACATATTTGAATGTATTTAGAAAAATAAACAAATAGGGGTTCCGCGCACATTTCCCCG
AAAAGTGCCACCTGG
Features (pLannotate 1.2.2; 21 found; start..end, strand, type, name):
      4..383     +  enhancer       CMV enhancer: human cytomegalovirus immediate early enhancer
    385..660     +  promoter       chicken β-actin promoter: No description available
    661..1677    +  intron         chimeric intron: chimera between introns from chicken β-actin and rabbit β-globin
   1675..1731    +  CDS            HBB (fragment): HBB_LEPEU - Experimental evidence at protein level: Swiss-Prot protein existence level 1. Involved in oxygen transport from the lung to the various peripheral tissues. From Lepus europaeus (European hare).
   1766..1785    +  CDS            Strep-Tag II (fragment): peptide that binds Strep-Tactin®, an engineered form of streptavidin
   1826..1848    +  CDS            Strep-Tag II (fragment): peptide that binds Strep-Tactin®, an engineered form of streptavidin
   1856..1879    +  CDS            FLAG: FLAG® epitope tag, followed by an enterokinase cleavage site
   1886..2473    +  CDS            ATG13 (fragment): ATG13_HUMAN - Also known as KIAA0652. Experimental evidence at protein level: Swiss-Prot protein existence level 1. Autophagy factor required for autophagosome formation and mitophagy. Target of the TOR kinase signaling pathway that regulates autophagy through the control of the phosphorylation status of ATG13 and ULK1, and the regulation of the ATG13-ULK1-RB1CC1 complex. Through its regulation of ULK1 activity, plays a role in the regulation of the kinase activity of mTORC1 and cell proliferation. From Homo sapiens (Human).
   2483..2560    +  CDS            HBB (fragment): HBB_PONPY - Experimental evidence at transcript level: Swiss-Prot protein existence level 2. Involved in oxygen transport from the lung to the various peripheral tissues. From Pongo pygmaeus (Bornean orangutan).
   2631..2686    +  polyA_signal   β-globin poly(A) signal: rabbit β-globin polyadenylation signal (Gil and Proudfoot, 1987)
   3071..3087    -  protein_bind   lac operator: The lac repressor binds to the lac operator to inhibit transcription in E. coli. This inhibition can be relieved by adding lactose or isopropyl-β-D-thiogalactopyranoside (IPTG). lac repressor encoded by lacI
   3095..3125    -  promoter       lac promoter: promoter for the E. coli lac operon
   3140..3161    -  protein_bind   CAP binding site: CAP binding activates transcription in the presence of cAMP. E. coli catabolite activator protein
   3174..3213    -  CDS            lacI (fragment): lac repressor; lacI; The lac repressor binds to the lac operator to inhibit transcription in E. coli. This inhibition can be relieved by adding lactose or isopropyl-β-D-thiogalactopyranoside (IPTG).
   3220..3242    +  promoter       SV40 promoter (fragment): SV40 enhancer and early promoter
   3266..3401    +  rep_origin     SV40 ori: SV40 origin of replication
   3421..3555    +  polyA_signal   SV40 poly(A) signal: SV40 polyadenylation signal
   3557..3611    -  CDS            lacI (fragment): lac repressor; lacI; The lac repressor binds to the lac operator to inhibit transcription in E. coli. This inhibition can be relieved by adding lactose or isopropyl-β-D-thiogalactopyranoside (IPTG).
   3794..4382    -  rep_origin     ori: high-copy-number ColE1/pMB1/pBR322/pUC origin of replication
   4553..5413    -  CDS            AmpR: β-lactamase; bla; confers resistance to ampicillin, carbenicillin, and related antibiotics
   5414..5518    -  promoter       AmpR promoter: bla
