[The description below was written by a language model from this plasmid's Addgene catalogue record and pLannotate feature annotations shown in this document.]
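Description:
pCAG-OSF-ATG13 (2-197) is a 5,545 nt mammalian expression plasmid built on the pCAG backbone. In E. coli it is maintained through a high-copy ColE1/pUC-type origin and selected with ampicillin via the β-lactamase gene and its own promoter. The backbone also carries an SV40 origin of replication, which can support episomal amplification in cells expressing SV40 large T antigen. An SV40 poly(A) signal and remnants of lac regulatory sequence (lac promoter, operator, CAP site and short lacI fragments) are also present and appear to be cloning-vector leftovers. No mammalian selection marker is annotated.

The catalogue lists the promoter as CMV, but the feature table shows the composite CAG arrangement: the human CMV immediate-early enhancer joined to the chicken β-actin promoter and a chimeric β-actin/β-globin intron, a configuration that gives strong, broadly active transcription. Downstream sits an N-terminal "OSF" tag made of two Strep-Tag II copies followed by a FLAG epitope, fused to residues 2-197 of human ATG13 and ended by a stop codon. The insert was cloned between KpnI and XhoI. Transcripts are terminated by the rabbit β-globin polyadenylation signal, and the short HBB fragments flagged on either side of the insert most likely reflect β-globin-derived vector sequence rather than expressed protein.

The ATG13 fragment is the part used, according to the stated purpose, to form the ATG101/ATG13 HORMA complex in mammalian cells. ATG101 is not encoded here, so it would have to be supplied from a separate construct. The tandem Strep tags permit Strep-Tactin affinity capture and the FLAG epitope allows detection or immunopurification. This fits the associated structural work on ATG9A recruitment to the ULK1 complex in mitophagy initiation.
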