Addgene plasmid #188075: pCAG-OSF-ATG13 (2-197)
Purpose: To make ATG101/ATG13 HORMA complex for expression in mammalian cells
Depositing lab: James Hurley. Depositing organization: University of California, Berkeley. Publication: Structural basis for ATG9A recruitment to the ULK1 complex in mitophagy initiation. Ren X, Nguyen TN, Lam WK, Buffalo CZ, Lazarou M, Yokom AL, Hurley JH. Sci Adv. 2023 Feb 15;9(7):eadg2997. doi: 10.1126/sciadv.adg2997. Epub 2023 Feb 15. PubMed 36791199.
Backbone
  Vector backbone: pCAG
  Vector type: Mammalian Expression
Growth in bacteria
  Bacterial resistance: Ampicillin, 100 μg/mL
  Growth temperature: 37°C
  Growth strain: DH5alpha
  Copy number: High Copy
Gene/Insert
  Gene/Insert name: ATG13 (alt name: strep-strep-Flag-ATG13 (2-197)-stop)
  Species: H. sapiens (human)
  Mutation: ATG13 (2-197)
  Entrez Gene: ATG13 (a.k.a. KIAA0652, PARATARG8)
  Promoter: CMV
  Tag / fusion protein: strep-strep-Flag tag (N terminal on insert)
  Cloning method: Restriction Enzyme; 5′ cloning site KpnI (unknown if destroyed); 3′ cloning site XhoI (unknown if destroyed)
  Sequencing primers: 5′ CTT CTT CTT TTT CCT ACA GCT CCT GGG C; 3′ gagccagggcattggccacac
Terms and licenses: Academic/Nonprofit Terms; Industry Terms: Not Available to Industry
How to cite: pCAG-OSF-ATG13 (2-197) was a gift from James Hurley (Addgene plasmid # 188075 ; http://n2t.net/addgene:188075 ; RRID:Addgene_188075)
