>Addgene plasmid #188075 | pCAG-OSF-ATG13 (2-197) | depositor partial sequence | sequence record 364937 | ATG13 (2-197) (KpnI/xhoI)
GAGACCGACCTCAACAGCCAGGACCGTAAAGACCTCGACAAGTTCATTAAGTTTTTCGCCCTCAAGACCG
TGCAGGTGATCGTGCAGGCCCGGCTGGGAGAGAAAATCTGCACACGCAGCTCCTCTTCACCCACCGGTTC
TGACTGGTTCAACCTGGCTATTAAGGATATCCCTGAAGTGACTCACGAAGCAAAGAAAGCACTCGCTGGA
CAGCTGCCAGCAGTGGGTCGTTCAATGTGTGTCGAGATCTCCCTGAAGACATCTGAAGGAGACTCAATGG
AGCTCGAAATTTGGTGCCTGGAGATGAACGAAAAGTGTGATAAAGAGATCAAAGTGAGCTACACCGTCTA
TAATCGTCTGTCCCTGCTCCTGAAATCTCTCCTGGCCATCACTCGGGTGACACCTGCTTACCGCCTCAGT
AGGAAGCAGGGTCATGAATATGTGATTCTGTACAGGATCTATTTCGGCGAGGTCCAGCTCTCCGGACTGG
GTGAAGGCTTTCAGACTGTGCGTGTCGGTACCGTGGGAACTCCAGTCGGCACAATTACCCTCTCTTGCGC
ATACCGTATCAATCTGGCCTTCATGTCATAA
